Addgene plasmid #83955: BDNF-SEP
Purpose: BDNF with pH sensitive fluorophore for visualization of release
Depositing lab: Ryohei Yasuda. Depositing organization: Max Planck Florida Institute. Publication: Autocrine BDNF-TrkB signalling within a single dendritic spine. Harward SC, Hedrick NG, Hall CE, Parra-Bueno P, Milner TA, Pan E, Laviv T, Hempstead BL, Yasuda R, McNamara JO. Nature. 2016 Sep 28;538(7623):99-103. doi: 10.1038/nature19766. PubMed 27680698.
Backbone
  Vector backbone: HA
  Vector type: Mammalian Expression
Growth in bacteria
  Bacterial resistance: Ampicillin, 100 μg/mL
  Growth temperature: 37°C
  Growth strain: DH5alpha
  Copy number: High Copy
Gene/Insert
  Gene/Insert name: Brain derived neurotrophic factor (alt name: BDNF)
  Species: M. musculus (mouse)
  Insert size (bp): 687
  Entrez Gene: Bdnf
  Tag / fusion protein: SEP (C terminal on insert)
Resource information
  A portion of this plasmid was derived from a plasmid made by: HA-BDNF-Flag was a gift from Anne West, Duke University
Terms and licenses: Academic/Nonprofit Terms; Industry Terms: Not Available to Industry
How to cite: BDNF-SEP was a gift from Ryohei Yasuda (Addgene plasmid # 83955 ; http://n2t.net/addgene:83955 ; RRID:Addgene_83955)
