[The description below was written by a language model from this plasmid's Addgene catalogue record and pLannotate feature annotations shown in this document.]
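Description:
BDNF-SEP is a mammalian expression plasmid of about 7.1 kb that encodes brain-derived neurotrophic factor fused at its C terminus to superecliptic pHluorin (SEP), a pH-sensitive GFP variant. The catalogue gives the backbone only as "HA" and notes that part of the plasmid derives from an HA-BDNF-Flag construct. The feature tables show a layout typical of a CMV-driven, hygromycin-selectable expression vector. It is propagated in E. coli as a high-copy plasmid through a ColE1/pUC-type origin with ampicillin selection (AmpR under its own bla promoter), and it also carries an f1 origin. An SV40 early promoter drives a hygromycin resistance gene ending in an SV40 poly(A) signal, which would allow selection of stably transfected mammalian cells. Short annotated fragments (ble, lacI, bom, an HIV-1 LTR piece) appear to be backbone remnants or incidental matches rather than functional elements.

The expression cassette consists of the CMV enhancer and immediate-early promoter, followed by a T7 promoter, the BDNF coding sequence, a partial FLAG epitope retained from the parent construct, SEP, and a bovine growth hormone poly(A) signal. The record lists the insert as mouse Bdnf at 687 bp. The annotation tool matched it to the human BDNF precursor over a somewhat longer span, probably reflecting the conservation of the protein and possibly extra N-terminal sequence. SEP is nearly non-fluorescent in the acidic lumen of secretory vesicles and brightens sharply at neutral extracellular pH, so vesicle fusion and BDNF release appear as a fluorescence increase. The stated purpose is visualization of BDNF release, and the associated study concerned autocrine BDNF-TrkB signalling at single dendritic spines. The depositor and sequencing-derived records differ by only a few nucleotides and show the same features.
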