Features (pLannotate 1.2.2; 22 found; start..end, strand, type, name):
     12..794     +  CDS            BDNF: BDNF_HUMAN - Experimental evidence at protein level: Swiss-Prot protein existence level 1. [BDNF precursor form]: Important signaling molecule that activates signaling cascades downstream of NTRK2. Activates signaling cascades via the heterodimeric receptor formed by NGFR and SORCS2 (PubMed:24908487, PubMed:29909994). Signaling via NGFR and SORCS2 plays a role in synaptic plasticity and long-term depression (LTD). Binding to NGFR and SORCS2 promotes neuronal apoptosis. Promotes neuronal growth cone collapse (By similarity). From Homo sapiens (Human).
    804..824     +  CDS            FLAG (fragment): FLAG® epitope tag, followed by an enterokinase cleavage site
    824..1537    +  CDS            superecliptic pHluorin: pH-sensitive mutant of green fluorescent protein (Ng et al., 2002) excited strongly by blue light at neutral pH but minimally fluorescent at acidic pH
   1582..1806    +  polyA_signal   bGH poly(A) signal: bovine growth hormone polyadenylation signal
   1810..1831    +  promoter       SV40 promoter (fragment): SV40 enhancer and early promoter
   1852..2280    +  rep_origin     f1 ori (sequence partly withheld): f1 bacteriophage origin of replication; arrow indicates direction of (+) strand synthesis
   2294..2623    +  promoter       SV40 promoter: SV40 enhancer and early promoter
   2672..3697    +  CDS            HygR: aminoglycoside phosphotransferase from E. coli; aph(4)-Ia; confers resistance to hygromycin
   3707..3832    +  CDS            ble (fragment): BLE_KLEPN - Experimental evidence at protein level: Swiss-Prot protein existence level 1. Binding protein with a strong affinity to the bleomycin family of antibiotics. Binds to CL990; an antimitotic-antibiotic compound. From Klebsiella pneumoniae.
   3827..3948    +  polyA_signal   SV40 poly(A) signal: SV40 polyadenylation signal
   4021..4037    -  protein_bind   lac operator: The lac repressor binds to the lac operator to inhibit transcription in E. coli. This inhibition can be relieved by adding lactose or isopropyl-β-D-thiogalactopyranoside (IPTG). lac repressor encoded by lacI
   4045..4075    -  promoter       lac promoter: promoter for the E. coli lac operon
   4090..4111    -  protein_bind   CAP binding site: CAP binding activates transcription in the presence of cAMP. E. coli catabolite activator protein
   4124..4216    -  CDS            lacI (fragment): lac repressor; lacI; The lac repressor binds to the lac operator to inhibit transcription in E. coli. This inhibition can be relieved by adding lactose or isopropyl-β-D-thiogalactopyranoside (IPTG).
   4399..4984    -  rep_origin     ori: high-copy-number ColE1/pMB1/pBR322/pUC origin of replication
   5155..6015    -  CDS            AmpR: β-lactamase; bla; confers resistance to ampicillin, carbenicillin, and related antibiotics
   6016..6120    -  promoter       AmpR promoter: bla
   6179..6231    -  misc_feature   bom (fragment): basis of mobility region from pBR322
   6386..6765    +  enhancer       CMV enhancer: human cytomegalovirus immediate early enhancer
   6766..6969    +  promoter       CMV promoter: human cytomegalovirus (CMV) immediate early promoter
   6965..6998    +  LTR            5' LTR (truncated) (fragment): truncated 5' long terminal repeat (LTR) from HIV-1
   7014..7032    +  promoter       T7 promoter: promoter for bacteriophage T7 RNA polymerase
>Addgene plasmid #83955 | BDNF-SEP | depositor full sequence | sequence record 160461 | BDNF-SEP sequence 7062 bps
AGCTTGCCACCATGACCATCCTTTTCCTTACTATGGTTATTTCATACTTTGGTTGCATGAAGGCGGCCGC
CGGAGGCTACCCCTACGACGTGCCCGACTACGCCGGCGCGCCCATGAAAGAAGCAAACATCCGAGGACAA
GGTGGCTTGGCCTACCCAGGTGTGCGGACCCATGGGACTCTGGAGAGCGTGAATGGGCCCAAGGCAGGTT
CAAGAGGCTTGACATCATTGGCTGACACTTTCGAACACGTGATAGAAGAGCTGTTGGATGAGGACCAGAA
AGTTCGGCCCAATGAAGAAAACAATAAGGACGCAGACTTGTACACGTCCAGGGTGATGCTCAGTAGTCAA
GTGCCTTTGGAGCCTCCTCTTCTCTTTCTGCTGGAGGAATACAAAAATTACCTAGATGCTGCAAACATGT
CCATGAGGGTCCGGCGCCACTCTGACCCTGCCCGCCGAGGGGAGCTGAGCGTGTGTGACAGTATTAGTGA
GTGGGTAACGGCGGCAGACAAAAAGACTGCAGTGGACATGTCGGGCGGGACGGTCACAGTCCTTGAAAAG
GTCCCTGTATCAAAAGGCCAACTGAAGCAATACTTCTACGAGACCAAGTGCAATCCCATGGGTTACACAA
AAGAAGGCTGCAGGGGCATAGACAAAAGGCATTGGAACTCCCAGTGCCGAACTACCCAGTCGTACGTGCG
GGCCCTTACCATGGATAGCAAAAAGAGAATTGGCTGGCGATTCATAAGGATAGACACTTCTTGTGTATGT
ACATTGACCATTAAAAGGGGAAGAGGATCCGACTACAAGGATGACGATGACAAGAGTAAAGGAGAAGAAC
TTTTCACTGGAGTTGTCCCAATTCTTGTTGAATTAGATGGTGATGTTAATGGGCACAAATTTTCTGTCAG
TGGAGAGGGTGAAGGTGATGCAACATACGGAAAACTTACCCTTAAATTTATTTGCACTACTGGAAAACTA
CCTGTTCCTTGGCCAACACTTGTCACTACTTTAACTTATGGTGTTCAATGCTTTTCAAGATACCCAGATC
ATATGAAACGGCATGACTTTTTCAAGAGTGCCATGCCCGAAGGTTATGTACAGGAAAGAACTATATTTTT
CAAAGATGACGGGAACTACAAGACACGTGCTGAAGTCAAGTTTGAAGGTGATACCCTTGTTAATAGAATC
GAGTTAAAAGGTATTGATTTTAAAGAAGATGGAAACATTCTTGGACACAAATTGGAATACAACTATAACG
ATCACCAGGTGTACATCATGGCAGACAAACAAAAGAATGGAATCAAAGCTAACTTCAAAATTAGACACAA
CATTGAAGATGGAGGCGTTCAACTAGCAGACCATTATCAACAAAATACTCCAATTGGCGATGGGCCCGTC
CTTTTACCAGACAACCATTACCTGTTTACAACTTCTACTCTTTCGAAAGATCCCAACGAAAAGAGAGACC
ACATGGTCCTTCTTGAGTTTGTAACAGCTGCTGGGATTACACATGGCATGGATGAACTATACAAATAGCT
CGAGTCTAGAGGGCCCGTTTAAACCCGCTGATCAGCCTCGACTGTGCCTTCTAGTTGCCAGCCATCTGTT
GTTTGCCCCTCCCCCGTGCCTTCCTTGACCCTGGAAGGTGCCACTCCCACTGTCCTTTCCTAATAAAATG
AGGAAATTGCATCGCATTGTCTGAGTAGGTGTCATTCTATTCTGGGGGGTGGGGTGGGGCAGGACAGCAA
GGGGGAGGATTGGGAAGACAATAGCAGGCATGCTGGGGATGCGGTGGGCTCTATGGCTTCTGAGGCGGAA
AGAACCAGCTGGGGCTCTAGGGGGTATCCCC
[124 nt withheld, positions 1852-1975]
C
[91 nt withheld, positions 1977-2067]
A
[49 nt withheld, positions 2069-2117]
CCTTTGACGTTGGAGTCCACGTTCTTT
[37 nt withheld, positions 2145-2181]
ACCCTATCTCGGTCTATTCTTTTGATTTATAAGGGATTTTGCCGATTTCGGCCTATTGGTTAAAAAATGA
GCTGATTTAACAAAAATTTAACGCGAATTAATTCTGTGGAATGTGTGTCAGTTAGGGTGTGGAAAGTCCC
CAGGCTCCCCAGCAGGCAGAAGTATGCAAAGCATGCATCTCAATTAGTCAGCAACCAGGTGTGGAAAGTC
CCCAGGCTCCCCAGCAGGCAGAAGTATGCAAAGCATGCATCTCAATTAGTCAGCAACCATAGTCCCGCCC
CTAACTCCGCCCATCCCGCCCCTAACTCCGCCCAGTTCCGCCCATTCTCCGCCCCATGGCTGACTAATTT
TTTTTATTTATGCAGAGGCCGAGGCCGCCTCTGCCTCTGAGCTATTCCAGAAGTAGTGAGGAGGCTTTTT
TGGAGGCCTAGGCTTTTGCAAAAAGCTCCCGGGAGCTTGTATATCCATTTTCGGATCTGATCAGCACGTG
ATGAAAAAGCCTGAACTCACCGCGACGTCTGTCGAGAAGTTTCTGATCGAAAAGTTCGACAGCGTCTCCG
ACCTGATGCAGCTCTCGGAGGGCGAAGAATCTCGTGCTTTCAGCTTCGATGTAGGAGGGCGTGGATATGT
CCTGCGGGTAAATAGCTGCGCCGATGGTTTCTACAAAGATCGTTATGTTTATCGGCACTTTGCATCGGCC
GCGCTCCCGATTCCGGAAGTGCTTGACATTGGGGAATTCAGCGAGAGCCTGACCTATTGCATCTCCCGCC
GTGCACAGGGTGTCACGTTGCAAGACCTGCCTGAAACCGAACTGCCCGCTGTTCTGCAGCCGGTCGCGGA
GGCCATGGATGCGATCGCTGCGGCCGATCTTAGCCAGACGAGCGGGTTCGGCCCATTCGGACCGCAAGGA
ATCGGTCAATACACTACATGGCGTGATTTCATATGCGCGATTGCTGATCCCCATGTGTATCACTGGCAAA
CTGTGATGGACGACACCGTCAGTGCGTCCGTCGCGCAGGCTCTCGATGAGCTGATGCTTTGGGCCGAGGA
CTGCCCCGAAGTCCGGCACCTCGTGCACGCGGATTTCGGCTCCAACAATGTCCTGACGGACAATGGCCGC
ATAACAGCGGTCATTGACTGGAGCGAGGCGATGTTCGGGGATTCCCAATACGAGGTCGCCAACATCTTCT
TCTGGAGGCCGTGGTTGGCTTGTATGGAGCAGCAGACGCGCTACTTCGAGCGGAGGCATCCGGAGCTTGC
AGGATCGCCGCGGCTCCGGGCGTATATGCTCCGCATTGGTCTTGACCAACTCTATCAGAGCTTGGTTGAC
GGCAATTTCGATGATGCAGCTTGGGCGCAGGGTCGATGCGACGCAATCGTCCGATCCGGAGCCGGGACTG
TCGGGCGTACACAAATCGCCCGCAGAAGCGCGGCCGTCTGGACCGATGGCTGTGTAGAAGTACTCGCCGA
TAGTGGAAACCGACGCCCCAGCACTCGTCCGAGGGCAAAGGAATAGCACGTGCTACGAGATTTCGATTCC
ACCGCCGCCTTCTATGAAAGGTTGGGCTTCGGAATCGTTTTCCGGGACGCCGGCTGGATGATCCTCCAGC
GCGGGGATCTCATGCTGGAGTTCTTCGCCCACCCCAACTTGTTTATTGCAGCTTATAATGGTTACAAATA
AAGCAATAGCATCACAAATTTCACAAATAAAGCATTTTTTTCACTGCATTCTAGTTGTGGTTTGTCCAAA
CTCATCAATGTATCTTATCATGTCTGTATACCGTCGACCTCTAGCTAGAGCTTGGCGTAATCATGGTCAT
AGCTGTTTCCTGTGTGAAATTGTTATCCGCTCACAATTCCACACAACATACGAGCCGGAAGCATAAAGTG
TAAAGCCTGGGGTGCCTAATGAGTGAGCTAACTCACATTAATTGCGTTGCGCTCACTGCCCGCTTTCCAG
TCGGGAAACCTGTCGTGCCAGCTGCATTAATGAATCGGCCAACGCGCGGGGAGAGGCGGTTTGCGTATTG
GGCGCTCTTCCGCTTCCTCGCTCACTGACTCGCTGCGCTCGGTCGTTCGGCTGCGGCGAGCGGTATCAGC
TCACTCAAAGGCGGTAATACGGTTATCCACAGAATCAGGGGATAACGCAGGAAAGAACATGTGAGCAAAA
GGCCAGCAAAAGGCCAGGAACCGTAAAAAGGCCGCGTTGCTGGCGTTTTTCCATAGGCTCCGCCCCCCTG
ACGAGCATCACAAAAATCGACGCTCAAGTCAGAGGTGGCGAAACCCGACAGGACTATAAAGATACCAGGC
GTTTCCCCCTGGAAGCTCCCTCGTGCGCTCTCCTGTTCCGACCCTGCCGCTTACCGGATACCTGTCCGCC
TTTCTCCCTTCGGGAAGCGTGGCGCTTTCTCATAGCTCACGCTGTAGGTATCTCAGTTCGGTGTAGGTCG
TTCGCTCCAAGCTGGGCTGTGTGCACGAACCCCCCGTTCAGCCCGACCGCTGCGCCTTATCCGGTAACTA
TCGTCTTGAGTCCAACCCGGTAAGACACGACTTATCGCCACTGGCAGCAGCCACTGGTAACAGGATTAGC
AGAGCGAGGTATGTAGGCGGTGCTACAGAGTTCTTGAAGTGGTGGCCTAACTACGGCTACACTAGAAGAA
CAGTATTTGGTATCTGCGCTCTGCTGAAGCCAGTTACCTTCGGAAAAAGAGTTGGTAGCTCTTGATCCGG
CAAACAAACCACCGCTGGTAGCGGTTTTTTTGTTTGCAAGCAGCAGATTACGCGCAGAAAAAAAGGATCT
CAAGAAGATCCTTTGATCTTTTCTACGGGGTCTGACGCTCAGTGGAACGAAAACTCACGTTAAGGGATTT
TGGTCATGAGATTATCAAAAAGGATCTTCACCTAGATCCTTTTAAATTAAAAATGAAGTTTTAAATCAAT
CTAAAGTATATATGAGTAAACTTGGTCTGACAGTTACCAATGCTTAATCAGTGAGGCACCTATCTCAGCG
ATCTGTCTATTTCGTTCATCCATAGTTGCCTGACTCCCCGTCGTGTAGATAACTACGATACGGGAGGGCT
TACCATCTGGCCCCAGTGCTGCAATGATACCGCGAGACCCACGCTCACCGGCTCCAGATTTATCAGCAAT
AAACCAGCCAGCCGGAAGGGCCGAGCGCAGAAGTGGTCCTGCAACTTTATCCGCCTCCATCCAGTCTATT
AATTGTTGCCGGGAAGCTAGAGTAAGTAGTTCGCCAGTTAATAGTTTGCGCAACGTTGTTGCCATTGCTA
CAGGCATCGTGGTGTCACGCTCGTCGTTTGGTATGGCTTCATTCAGCTCCGGTTCCCAACGATCAAGGCG
AGTTACATGATCCCCCATGTTGTGCAAAAAAGCGGTTAGCTCCTTCGGTCCTCCGATCGTTGTCAGAAGT
AAGTTGGCCGCAGTGTTATCACTCATGGTTATGGCAGCACTGCATAATTCTCTTACTGTCATGCCATCCG
TAAGATGCTTTTCTGTGACTGGTGAGTACTCAACCAAGTCATTCTGAGAATAGTGTATGCGGCGACCGAG
TTGCTCTTGCCCGGCGTCAATACGGGATAATACCGCGCCACATAGCAGAACTTTAAAAGTGCTCATCATT
GGAAAACGTTCTTCGGGGCGAAAACTCTCAAGGATCTTACCGCTGTTGAGATCCAGTTCGATGTAACCCA
CTCGTGCACCCAACTGATCTTCAGCATCTTTTACTTTCACCAGCGTTTCTGGGTGAGCAAAAACAGGAAG
GCAAAATGCCGCAAAAAAGGGAATAAGGGCGACACGGAAATGTTGAATACTCATACTCTTCCTTTTTCAA
TATTATTGAAGCATTTATCAGGGTTATTGTCTCATGAGCGGATACATATTTGAATGTATTTAGAAAAATA
AACAAATAGGGGTTCCGCGCACATTTCCCCGAAAAGTGCCACCTGACGTCGACGGATCGGGAGATCTCCC
GATCCCCTATGGTGCACTCTCAGTACAATCTGCTCTGATGCCGCATAGTTAAGCCAGTATCTGCTCCCTG
CTTGTGTGTTGGAGGTCGCTGAGTAGTGCGCGAGCAAAATTTAAGCTACAACAAGGCAAGGCTTGACCGA
CAATTGCATGAAGAATCTGCTTAGGGTTAGGCGTTTTGCGCTGCTTCGCGATGTACGGGCCAGATATACG
CGTTGACATTGATTATTGACTAGTTATTAATAGTAATCAATTACGGGGTCATTAGTTCATAGCCCATATA
TGGAGTTCCGCGTTACATAACTTACGGTAAATGGCCCGCCTGGCTGACCGCCCAACGACCCCCGCCCATT
GACGTCAATAATGACGTATGTTCCCATAGTAACGCCAATAGGGACTTTCCATTGACGTCAATGGGTGGAG
TATTTACGGTAAACTGCCCACTTGGCAGTACATCAAGTGTATCATATGCCAAGTACGCCCCCTATTGACG
TCAATGACGGTAAATGGCCCGCCTGGCATTATGCCCAGTACATGACCTTATGGGACTTTCCTACTTGGCA
GTACATCTACGTATTAGTCATCGCTATTACCATGGTGATGCGGTTTTGGCAGTACATCAATGGGCGTGGA
TAGCGGTTTGACTCACGGGGATTTCCAAGTCTCCACCCCATTGACGTCAATGGGAGTTTGTTTTGGCACC
AAAATCAACGGGACTTTCCAAAATGTCGTAACAACTCCGCCCCATTGACGCAAATGGGCGGTAGGCGTGT
ACGGTGGGAGGTCTATATAAGCAGAGCTCTCTGGCTAACTAGAGAACCCACTGCTTACTGGCTTATCGAA
ATTAATACGACTCACTATAGGGAGACCCAAGCTGGCTAGCGTTTAAACTTA
