Features (pLannotate 1.2.2; 22 found; start..end, strand, type, name):
    154..483     +  promoter       SV40 promoter: SV40 enhancer and early promoter
    532..1557    +  CDS            HygR: aminoglycoside phosphotransferase from E. coli; aph(4)-Ia; confers resistance to hygromycin
   1567..1692    +  CDS            ble (fragment): BLE_KLEPN - Experimental evidence at protein level: Swiss-Prot protein existence level 1. Binding protein with a strong affinity to the bleomycin family of antibiotics. Binds to CL990; an antimitotic-antibiotic compound. From Klebsiella pneumoniae.
   1687..1808    +  polyA_signal   SV40 poly(A) signal: SV40 polyadenylation signal
   1881..1897    -  protein_bind   lac operator: The lac repressor binds to the lac operator to inhibit transcription in E. coli. This inhibition can be relieved by adding lactose or isopropyl-β-D-thiogalactopyranoside (IPTG). lac repressor encoded by lacI
   1905..1935    -  promoter       lac promoter: promoter for the E. coli lac operon
   1950..1971    -  protein_bind   CAP binding site: CAP binding activates transcription in the presence of cAMP. E. coli catabolite activator protein
   1984..2076    -  CDS            lacI (fragment): lac repressor; lacI; The lac repressor binds to the lac operator to inhibit transcription in E. coli. This inhibition can be relieved by adding lactose or isopropyl-β-D-thiogalactopyranoside (IPTG).
   2259..2847    -  rep_origin     ori: high-copy-number ColE1/pMB1/pBR322/pUC origin of replication
   3018..3878    -  CDS            AmpR: β-lactamase; bla; confers resistance to ampicillin, carbenicillin, and related antibiotics
   3879..3983    -  promoter       AmpR promoter: bla
   4042..4094    -  misc_feature   bom (fragment): basis of mobility region from pBR322
   4249..4628    +  enhancer       CMV enhancer: human cytomegalovirus immediate early enhancer
   4629..4832    +  promoter       CMV promoter: human cytomegalovirus (CMV) immediate early promoter
   4828..4861    +  LTR            5' LTR (truncated) (fragment): truncated 5' long terminal repeat (LTR) from HIV-1
   4877..4895    +  promoter       T7 promoter: promoter for bacteriophage T7 RNA polymerase
   4937..5719    +  CDS            BDNF: BDNF_HUMAN - Experimental evidence at protein level: Swiss-Prot protein existence level 1. [BDNF precursor form]: Important signaling molecule that activates signaling cascades downstream of NTRK2. Activates signaling cascades via the heterodimeric receptor formed by NGFR and SORCS2 (PubMed:24908487, PubMed:29909994). Signaling via NGFR and SORCS2 plays a role in synaptic plasticity and long-term depression (LTD). Binding to NGFR and SORCS2 promotes neuronal apoptosis. Promotes neuronal growth cone collapse (By similarity). From Homo sapiens (Human).
   5729..5749    +  CDS            FLAG (fragment): FLAG® epitope tag, followed by an enterokinase cleavage site
   5749..6462    +  CDS            superecliptic pHluorin: pH-sensitive mutant of green fluorescent protein (Ng et al., 2002) excited strongly by blue light at neutral pH but minimally fluorescent at acidic pH
   6507..6731    +  polyA_signal   bGH poly(A) signal: bovine growth hormone polyadenylation signal
   6735..6756    +  promoter       SV40 promoter (fragment): SV40 enhancer and early promoter
   6777..140     +  rep_origin     f1 ori (across the origin) (sequence partly withheld): f1 bacteriophage origin of replication; arrow indicates direction of (+) strand synthesis
>Addgene plasmid #83955 | BDNF-SEP | addgene full sequence | sequence record 173045 | Addgene NGS Result
CTTT
[37 nt withheld, positions 5-41]
ACCCTATCTCGGTCTATTCTTTTGATTTATAAGGGATTTTGCCGATTTCGGCCTATTGGTTAAAAAATGA
GCTGATTTAACAAAAATTTAACGCGAATTAATTCTGTGGAATGTGTGTCAGTTAGGGTGTGGAAAGTCCC
CAGGCTCCCCAGCAGGCAGAAGTATGCAAAGCATGCATCTCAATTAGTCAGCAACCAGGTGTGGAAAGTC
CCCAGGCTCCCCAGCAGGCAGAAGTATGCAAAGCATGCATCTCAATTAGTCAGCAACCATAGTCCCGCCC
CTAACTCCGCCCATCCCGCCCCTAACTCCGCCCAGTTCCGCCCATTCTCCGCCCCATGGCTGACTAATTT
TTTTTATTTATGCAGAGGCCGAGGCCGCCTCTGCCTCTGAGCTATTCCAGAAGTAGTGAGGAGGCTTTTT
TGGAGGCCTAGGCTTTTGCAAAAAGCTCCCGGGAGCTTGTATATCCATTTTCGGATCTGATCAGCACGTG
ATGAAAAAGCCTGAACTCACCGCGACGTCTGTCGAGAAGTTTCTGATCGAAAAGTTCGACAGCGTCTCCG
ACCTGATGCAGCTCTCGGAGGGCGAAGAATCTCGTGCTTTCAGCTTCGATGTAGGAGGGCGTGGATATGT
CCTGCGGGTAAATAGCTGCGCCGATGGTTTCTACAAAGATCGTTATGTTTATCGGCACTTTGCATCGGCC
GCGCTCCCGATTCCGGAAGTGCTTGACATTGGGGAATTCAGCGAGAGCCTGACCTATTGCATCTCCCGCC
GTGCACAGGGTGTCACGTTGCAAGACCTGCCTGAAACCGAACTGCCCGCTGTTCTGCAGCCGGTCGCGGA
GGCCATGGATGCGATCGCTGCGGCCGATCTTAGCCAGACGAGCGGGTTCGGCCCATTCGGACCGCAAGGA
ATCGGTCAATACACTACATGGCGTGATTTCATATGCGCGATTGCTGATCCCCATGTGTATCACTGGCAAA
CTGTGATGGACGACACCGTCAGTGCGTCCGTCGCGCAGGCTCTCGATGAGCTGATGCTTTGGGCCGAGGA
CTGCCCCGAAGTCCGGCACCTCGTGCACGCGGATTTCGGCTCCAACAATGTCCTGACGGACAATGGCCGC
ATAACAGCGGTCATTGACTGGAGCGAGGCGATGTTCGGGGATTCCCAATACGAGGTCGCCAACATCTTCT
TCTGGAGGCCGTGGTTGGCTTGTATGGAGCAGCAGACGCGCTACTTCGAGCGGAGGCATCCGGAGCTTGC
AGGATCGCCGCGGCTCCGGGCGTATATGCTCCGCATTGGTCTTGACCAACTCTATCAGAGCTTGGTTGAC
GGCAATTTCGATGATGCAGCTTGGGCGCAGGGTCGATGCGACGCAATCGTCCGATCCGGAGCCGGGACTG
TCGGGCGTACACAAATCGCCCGCAGAAGCGCGGCCGTCTGGACCGATGGCTGTGTAGAAGTACTCGCCGA
TAGTGGAAACCGACGCCCCAGCACTCGTCCGAGGGCAAAGGAATAGCACGTGCTACGAGATTTCGATTCC
ACCGCCGCCTTCTATGAAAGGTTGGGCTTCGGAATCGTTTTCCGGGACGCCGGCTGGATGATCCTCCAGC
GCGGGGATCTCATGCTGGAGTTCTTCGCCCACCCCAACTTGTTTATTGCAGCTTATAATGGTTACAAATA
AAGCAATAGCATCACAAATTTCACAAATAAAGCATTTTTTTCACTGCATTCTAGTTGTGGTTTGTCCAAA
CTCATCAATGTATCTTATCATGTCTGTATACCGTCGACCTCTAGCTAGAGCTTGGCGTAATCATGGTCAT
AGCTGTTTCCTGTGTGAAATTGTTATCCGCTCACAATTCCACACAACATACGAGCCGGAAGCATAAAGTG
TAAAGCCTGGGGTGCCTAATGAGTGAGCTAACTCACATTAATTGCGTTGCGCTCACTGCCCGCTTTCCAG
TCGGGAAACCTGTCGTGCCAGCTGCATTAATGAATCGGCCAACGCGCGGGGAGAGGCGGTTTGCGTATTG
GGCGCTCTTCCGCTTCCTCGCTCACTGACTCGCTGCGCTCGGTCGTTCGGCTGCGGCGAGCGGTATCAGC
TCACTCAAAGGCGGTAATACGGTTATCCACAGAATCAGGGGATAACGCAGGAAAGAACATGTGAGCAAAA
GGCCAGCAAAAGGCCAGGAACCGTAAAAAGGCCGCGTTGCTGGCGTTTTTCCATAGGCTCCGCCCCCCTG
ACGAGCATCACAAAAATCGACGCTCAAGTCAGAGGTGGCGAAACCCGACAGGACTATAAAGATACCAGGC
GTTTCCCCCTGGAAGCTCCCTCGTGCGCTCTCCTGTTCCGACCCTGCCGCTTACCGGATACCTGTCCGCC
TTTCTCCCTTCGGGAAGCGTGGCGCTTTCTCATAGCTCACGCTGTAGGTATCTCAGTTCGGTGTAGGTCG
TTCGCTCCAAGCTGGGCTGTGTGCACGAACCCCCCGTTCAGCCCGACCGCTGCGCCTTATCCGGTAACTA
TCGTCTTGAGTCCAACCCGGTAAGACACGACTTATCGCCACTGGCAGCAGCCACTGGTAACAGGATTAGC
AGAGCGAGGTATGTAGGCGGTGCTACAGAGTTCTTGAAGTGGTGGCCTAACTACGGCTACACTAGAAGAA
CAGTATTTGGTATCTGCGCTCTGCTGAAGCCAGTTACCTTCGGAAAAAGAGTTGGTAGCTCTTGATCCGG
CAAACAAACCACCGCTGGTAGCGGTGGTTTTTTTGTTTGCAAGCAGCAGATTACGCGCAGAAAAAAAGGA
TCTCAAGAAGATCCTTTGATCTTTTCTACGGGGTCTGACGCTCAGTGGAACGAAAACTCACGTTAAGGGA
TTTTGGTCATGAGATTATCAAAAAGGATCTTCACCTAGATCCTTTTAAATTAAAAATGAAGTTTTAAATC
AATCTAAAGTATATATGAGTAAACTTGGTCTGACAGTTACCAATGCTTAATCAGTGAGGCACCTATCTCA
GCGATCTGTCTATTTCGTTCATCCATAGTTGCCTGACTCCCCGTCGTGTAGATAACTACGATACGGGAGG
GCTTACCATCTGGCCCCAGTGCTGCAATGATACCGCGAGACCCACGCTCACCGGCTCCAGATTTATCAGC
AATAAACCAGCCAGCCGGAAGGGCCGAGCGCAGAAGTGGTCCTGCAACTTTATCCGCCTCCATCCAGTCT
ATTAATTGTTGCCGGGAAGCTAGAGTAAGTAGTTCGCCAGTTAATAGTTTGCGCAACGTTGTTGCCATTG
CTACAGGCATCGTGGTGTCACGCTCGTCGTTTGGTATGGCTTCATTCAGCTCCGGTTCCCAACGATCAAG
GCGAGTTACATGATCCCCCATGTTGTGCAAAAAAGCGGTTAGCTCCTTCGGTCCTCCGATCGTTGTCAGA
AGTAAGTTGGCCGCAGTGTTATCACTCATGGTTATGGCAGCACTGCATAATTCTCTTACTGTCATGCCAT
CCGTAAGATGCTTTTCTGTGACTGGTGAGTACTCAACCAAGTCATTCTGAGAATAGTGTATGCGGCGACC
GAGTTGCTCTTGCCCGGCGTCAATACGGGATAATACCGCGCCACATAGCAGAACTTTAAAAGTGCTCATC
ATTGGAAAACGTTCTTCGGGGCGAAAACTCTCAAGGATCTTACCGCTGTTGAGATCCAGTTCGATGTAAC
CCACTCGTGCACCCAACTGATCTTCAGCATCTTTTACTTTCACCAGCGTTTCTGGGTGAGCAAAAACAGG
AAGGCAAAATGCCGCAAAAAAGGGAATAAGGGCGACACGGAAATGTTGAATACTCATACTCTTCCTTTTT
CAATATTATTGAAGCATTTATCAGGGTTATTGTCTCATGAGCGGATACATATTTGAATGTATTTAGAAAA
ATAAACAAATAGGGGTTCCGCGCACATTTCCCCGAAAAGTGCCACCTGACGTCGACGGATCGGGAGATCT
CCCGATCCCCTATGGTGCACTCTCAGTACAATCTGCTCTGATGCCGCATAGTTAAGCCAGTATCTGCTCC
CTGCTTGTGTGTTGGAGGTCGCTGAGTAGTGCGCGAGCAAAATTTAAGCTACAACAAGGCAAGGCTTGAC
CGACAATTGCATGAAGAATCTGCTTAGGGTTAGGCGTTTTGCGCTGCTTCGCGATGTACGGGCCAGATAT
ACGCGTTGACATTGATTATTGACTAGTTATTAATAGTAATCAATTACGGGGTCATTAGTTCATAGCCCAT
ATATGGAGTTCCGCGTTACATAACTTACGGTAAATGGCCCGCCTGGCTGACCGCCCAACGACCCCCGCCC
ATTGACGTCAATAATGACGTATGTTCCCATAGTAACGCCAATAGGGACTTTCCATTGACGTCAATGGGTG
GAGTATTTACGGTAAACTGCCCACTTGGCAGTACATCAAGTGTATCATATGCCAAGTACGCCCCCTATTG
ACGTCAATGACGGTAAATGGCCCGCCTGGCATTATGCCCAGTACATGACCTTATGGGACTTTCCTACTTG
GCAGTACATCTACGTATTAGTCATCGCTATTACCATGGTGATGCGGTTTTGGCAGTACATCAATGGGCGT
GGATAGCGGTTTGACTCACGGGGATTTCCAAGTCTCCACCCCATTGACGTCAATGGGAGTTTGTTTTGGC
ACCAAAATCAACGGGACTTTCCAAAATGTCGTAACAACTCCGCCCCATTGACGCAAATGGGCGGTAGGCG
TGTACGGTGGGAGGTCTATATAAGCAGAGCTCTCTGGCTAACTAGAGAACCCACTGCTTACTGGCTTATC
GAAATTAATACGACTCACTATAGGGAGACCCAAGCTGGCTAGCGTTTAAACTTAAGCTTGCCACCATGAC
CATCCTTTTCCTTACTATGGTTATTTCATACTTTGGTTGCATGAAGGCGGCCGCCGGAGGCTACCCCTAC
GACGTGCCCGACTACGCCGGCGCGCCCATGAAAGAAGCAAACATCCGAGGACAAGGTGGCTTGGCCTACC
CAGGTGTGCGGACCCATGGGACTCTGGAGAGCGTGAATGGGCCCAAGGCAGGTTCAAGAGGCTTGACATC
ATTGGCTGACACTTTCGAACACGTGATAGAAGAGCTGTTGGATGAGGACCAGAAAGTTCGGCCCAATGAA
GAAAACAATAAGGACGCAGACTTGTACACGTCCAGGGTGATGCTCAGTAGTCAAGTGCCTTTGGAGCCTC
CTCTTCTCTTTCTGCTGGAGGAATACAAAAATTACCTAGATGCTGCAAACATGTCCATGAGGGTCCGGCG
CCACTCTGACCCTGCCCGCCGAGGGGAGCTGAGCGTGTGTGACAGTATTAGTGAGTGGGTAACGGCGGCA
GACAAAAAGACTGCAGTGGACATGTCGGGCGGGACGGTCACAGTCCTTGAAAAGGTCCCTGTATCAAAAG
GCCAACTGAAGCAATACTTCTACGAGACCAAGTGCAATCCCATGGGTTACACAAAAGAAGGCTGCAGGGG
CATAGACAAAAGGCATTGGAACTCCCAGTGCCGAACTACCCAGTCGTACGTGCGGGCCCTTACCATGGAT
AGCAAAAAGAGAATTGGCTGGCGATTCATAAGGATAGACACTTCTTGTGTATGTACATTGACCATTAAAA
GGGGAAGAGGATCCGACTACAAGGATGACGATGACAAGAGTAAAGGAGAAGAACTTTTCACTGGAGTTGT
CCCAATTCTTGTTGAATTAGATGGTGATGTTAATGGGCACAAATTTTCTGTCAGTGGAGAGGGTGAAGGT
GATGCAACATACGGAAAACTTACCCTTAAATTTATTTGCACTACTGGAAAACTACCTGTTCCTTGGCCAA
CACTTGTCACTACTTTAACTTATGGTGTTCAATGCTTTTCAAGATACCCAGATCATATGAAACGGCATGA
CTTTTTCAAGAGTGCCATGCCCGAAGGTTATGTACAGGAAAGAACTATATTTTTCAAAGATGACGGGAAC
TACAAGACACGTGCTGAAGTCAAGTTTGAAGGTGATACCCTTGTTAATAGAATCGAGTTAAAAGGTATTG
ATTTTAAAGAAGATGGAAACATTCTTGGACACAAATTGGAATACAACTATAACGATCACCAGGTGTACAT
CATGGCAGACAAACAAAAGAATGGAATCAAAGCTAACTTCAAAATTAGACACAACATTGAAGATGGAGGC
GTTCAACTAGCAGACCATTATCAACAAAATACTCCAATTGGCGATGGGCCCGTCCTTTTACCAGACAACC
ATTACCTGTTTACAACTTCTACTCTTTCGAAAGATCCCAACGAAAAGAGAGACCACATGGTCCTTCTTGA
GTTTGTAACAGCTGCTGGGATTACACATGGCATGGATGAACTATACAAATAGCTCGAGTCTAGAGGGCCC
GTTTAAACCCGCTGATCAGCCTCGACTGTGCCTTCTAGTTGCCAGCCATCTGTTGTTTGCCCCTCCCCCG
TGCCTTCCTTGACCCTGGAAGGTGCCACTCCCACTGTCCTTTCCTAATAAAATGAGGAAATTGCATCGCA
TTGTCTGAGTAGGTGTCATTCTATTCTGGGGGGTGGGGTGGGGCAGGACAGCAAGGGGGAGGATTGGGAA
GACAATAGCAGGCATGCTGGGGATGCGGTGGGCTCTATGGCTTCTGAGGCGGAAAGAACCAGCTGGGGCT
CTAGGGGGTATCCCC
[124 nt withheld, positions 6777-6900]
C
[91 nt withheld, positions 6902-6992]
A
[49 nt withheld, positions 6994-7042]
CCTTTGACGTTGGAGTCCACGTT
